Addgene plasmid #15650: P3->P2-IRES-tauGFP LNL TV
Depositing lab: Peter Mombaerts. Depositing organization: Rockefeller University. Publication: A contextual model for axonal sorting into glomeruli in the mouse olfactory system. Feinstein P, Mombaerts P. Cell. 2004 Jun 11. 117(6):817-31. 10.1016/j.cell.2004.05.011 PubMed 15186781.
Backbone
  Vector backbone: pBS
  Backbone size w/o insert (bp): 3000
  Vector type: high copy number
Growth in bacteria
  Bacterial resistance: Ampicillin, 100 μg/mL
  Growth temperature: 37°C
  Growth strain: DH5alpha
  Copy number: High Copy
Gene/Insert
  Gene/Insert name: P3->P2-IRES-tauGFP LNL 129 TV
  Species: M. musculus (mouse)
  Insert size (bp): 13600
  Cloning method: Restriction Enzyme
  Sequencing primers: 5′ M13; 3′ reverse
Terms and licenses: Academic/Nonprofit Terms; Industry Terms: Not Available to Industry
Depositor comments: The mouse strain that was derived from this plasmid is available from The Jackson Laboratory: http://jaxmice.jax.org/strain/006650.html
How to cite: P3->P2-IRES-tauGFP LNL TV was a gift from Peter Mombaerts (Addgene plasmid # 15650 ; http://n2t.net/addgene:15650 ; RRID:Addgene_15650)
