[The description below was written by a language model from this plasmid's Addgene catalogue record.]
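Description:
P3->P2-IRES-tauGFP LNL TV is a mouse gene-targeting vector built in a pBS (pBluescript-type) high-copy backbone of about 3 kb. It is propagated in E. coli under ampicillin selection. The backbone carries a mouse-derived insert of roughly 13.6 kb that was introduced by restriction cloning. The "129" in the insert name suggests that the genomic homology arms come from the 129 mouse strain, although the record does not say so. No feature table accompanies the entry, so the arm lengths, exact junctions and element order are not documented here.

The construct name and the associated study on axonal sorting in the mouse olfactory system indicate an odorant receptor swap. In this reading, the P3 receptor coding sequence replaces that of P2 at the P2 locus, so P3 would be expressed under the endogenous P2 regulatory context rather than from a heterologous promoter. The direction of the swap is inferred from the name. Downstream, an internal ribosome entry site (IRES) allows cap-independent translation of tauGFP from the same bicistronic transcript. TauGFP is a fusion of the microtubule-associated protein tau to GFP, which carries fluorescence along axons and so labels the projections of expressing sensory neurons to their glomeruli. "LNL" conventionally denotes a loxP-neo-loxP cassette, which provides neomycin-resistance selection of targeted embryonic stem cells and can later be excised with Cre recombinase. The record does not spell this element out.

The plasmid is intended for homologous recombination in mouse embryonic stem cells, and the depositor notes that a mouse strain derived from it is available from a public repository. Distribution is restricted to academic and nonprofit users.
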