>Addgene plasmid #15650 | P3->P2-IRES-tauGFP LNL TV | addgene partial sequence | sequence record 22110 | 15650 with M13F
GCTCCACCGGCGGTGGCGGCCGCTCTAGAACTAGTGGATCCCCCATCAATAAGCACTGTTTCTTGATCCC
GATTATTTGGAGGTGTGGTTAACCACTTCTGTGGTTAGCTTGTAGTTTTCCTTCAAGTGTCTTCTGCAGA
GCTGGATAGATATTATTTAAATTTGTTTTTTCATCATGGAATATCTTATTTTTTTCATATATTTGATTGA
AAGTTTTGCTTTTAGGGTCTCTATTACGAAGTCAGATGTTATTATAGTAGGTCTCTTTTTATGTTAGATG
CCCTTTTCCCCTTGAAGTTTTTGATATTTATTCTGTATGCTTCTTGTACCTTGATAGGCATCTCCTTTTT
TAGGTTAGGGGAATTTTCTTCTATAATTTTGTTGAAAATACTTTTGTATTTTTGACTTGGGTTTATTTTC
CTTCCTCTATTCCTATTATTCATAGATTTGGTTTTTTCACATTGTGCCATATTTCATGGATGTTTTCAGG
CAGGATTTTTTTTTCAGACTTAACATTTTCTTTAGCTGAAATCTTCATTTCTTCTGTTGAATCATCAATG
TCTGAGCTTCTCATTCATCTCTTGTATTCTGTTGGTAAGGCTTTCCTCTAGGTTTCCTGTTTGAGTTCCT
AAAATTATCACTTATTGATTTCTCTTATTTTGGGTTGTCTTTATTGATCCTACTTTCACTCTCTGGTCTT
GAACAGTTTTATTCATTTCCTTCTACTATTTGTGTTTTCATAGATTTTTTAAAAAAAAGGGATTTTACTG
TTTCCTCTTTTGGGACTGCTATCATGGGTATTTTAATGTCT
