>Addgene plasmid #15650 | P3->P2-IRES-tauGFP LNL TV | addgene partial sequence | sequence record 22111 | 15650 with M13R
AAAGCTGGTACCGGGCCCCCCCTCGAGGTCGACGGTATCGATAAGCTTTGTAAATAGGATGGATCATCAC
CAAAAACATGCCTTCTTTGACAAATTTCTAAGATATGGTCAGACAGATCAGAGTCTTTAGCAAAGCATGT
GGAACTTTATAGAACTTGACAAAATGTGGATTCTGAGAAATGTGTGAAGCGATAGTAACATATGCTTTAA
AATATTCAGTGTGTGCTTGCATATAGATCACCTCAGTTGGCACTTCACCATCACCCTGCCAGGTAGGCAG
GGCTTTTAGTCTTACATACAAGGAAAAAAATAGCATCAGTTATGTCAGTGTCCAATTTTATGATGGTTCA
AAAAGTAATCTCACAGTCATCTATTGAATGGAACACAGGGCCCCTAATGGAGGAGCTAGAGAAAGGATCC
AAGGAGCTGAAGGGGTCTGCAAGCCTATAGGTGGAACAACAAAATGAACTAACCAGTACCCTGGAGCTCT
TGACTCTAGCTGCATATGTAGCAGAAGATGGCCTAGTCGGCCATCATTGGGAAGAGAGGCCCCTTGGTCT
GGCAAACTTTATATGCCCCAGGAGAATGCCAGGGCCAAGAAGTGGGAGTGGGTGG
